>Addgene plasmid #188245 | pET27b+R | addgene full sequence | sequence record 368371 | Addgene NGS Result
TGGCGAATGGG
[124 nt withheld, positions 12-135]
C
[91 nt withheld, positions 137-227]
A
[49 nt withheld, positions 229-277]
CCTTTGACGTTGGAGTCCACGTTCTTT
[37 nt withheld, positions 305-341]
ACCCTATCTCGGTCTATTCTTTTGATTTATAAGGGATTTTGCCGATTTCGGCCTATTGGTTAAAAAATGA
GCTGATTTAACAAAAATTTAACGCGAATTTTAACAAAATATTAACGCTTACAATTTAGGTGGCACTTTTC
GGGGAAATGTGCGCGGAACCCCTATTTGTTTATTTTTCTAAATACATTCAAATATGTATCCGCTCATGAA
TTAATTCTTAGAAAAACTCATCGAGCATCAAATGAAACTGCAATTTATTCATATCAGGATTATCAATACC
ATATTTTTGAAAAAGCCGTTTCTGTAATGAAGGAGAAAACTCACCGAGGCAGTTCCATAGGATGGCAAGA
TCCTGGTATCGGTCTGCGATTCCGACTCGTCCAACATCAATACAACCTATTAATTTCCCCTCGTCAAAAA
TAAGGTTATCAAGTGAGAAATCACCATGAGTGACGACTGAATCCGGTGAGAATGGCAAAAGTTTATGCAT
TTCTTTCCAGACTTGTTCAACAGGCCAGCCATTACGCTCGTCATCAAAATCACTCGCATCAACCAAACCG
TTATTCATTCGTGATTGCGCCTGAGCGAGACGAAATACGCGATCGCTGTTAAAAGGACAATTACAAACAG
GAATCGAATGCAACCGGCGCAGGAACACTGCCAGCGCATCAACAATATTTTCACCTGAATCAGGATATTC
TTCTAATACCTGGAATGCTGTTTTCCCGGGGATCGCAGTGGTGAGTAACCATGCATCATCAGGAGTACGG
ATAAAATGCTTGATGGTCGGAAGAGGCATAAATTCCGTCAGCCAGTTTAGTCTGACCATCTCATCTGTAA
CATCATTGGCAACGCTACCTTTGCCATGTTTCAGAAACAACTCTGGCGCATCGGGCTTCCCATACAATCG
ATAGATTGTCGCACCTGATTGCCCGACATTATCGCGAGCCCATTTATACCCATATAAATCAGCATCCATG
TTGGAATTTAATCGCGGCCTAGAGCAAGACGTTTCCCGTTGAATATGGCTCATAACACCCCTTGTATTAC
TGTTTATGTAAGCAGACAGTTTTATTGTTCATGACCAAAATCCCTTAACGTGAGTTTTCGTTCCACTGAG
CGTCAGACCCCGTAGAAAAGATCAAAGGATCTTCTTGAGATCCTTTTTTTCTGCGCGTAATCTGCTGCTT
GCAAACAAAAAAACCACCGCTACCAGCGGTGGTTTGTTTGCCGGATCAAGAGCTACCAACTCTTTTTCCG
AAGGTAACTGGCTTCAGCAGAGCGCAGATACCAAATACTGTCCTTCTAGTGTAGCCGTAGTTAGGCCACC
ACTTCAAGAACTCTGTAGCACCGCCTACATACCTCGCTCTGCTAATCCTGTTACCAGTGGCTGCTGCCAG
TGGCGATAAGTCGTGTCTTACCGGGTTGGACTCAAGACGATAGTTACCGGATAAGGCGCAGCGGTCGGGC
TGAACGGGGGGTTCGTGCACACAGCCCAGCTTGGAGCGAACGACCTACACCGAACTGAGATACCTACAGC
GTGAGCTATGAGAAAGCGCCACGCTTCCCGAAGGGAGAAAGGCGGACAGGTATCCGGTAAGCGGCAGGGT
CGGAACAGGAGAGCGCACGAGGGAGCTTCCAGGGGGAAACGCCTGGTATCTTTATAGTCCTGTCGGGTTT
CGCCACCTCTGACTTGAGCGTCGATTTTTGTGATGCTCGTCAGGGGGGCGGAGCCTATGGAAAAACGCCA
GCAACGCGGCCTTTTTACGGTTCCTGGCCTTTTGCTGGCCTTTTGCTCACATGTTCTTTCCTGCGTTATC
CCCTGATTCTGTGGATAACCGTATTACCGCCTTTGAGTGAGCTGATACCGCTCGCCGCAGCCGAACGACC
GAGCGCAGCGAGTCAGTGAGCGAGGAAGCGGAAGAGCGCCTGATGCGGTATTTTCTCCTTACGCATCTGT
GCGGTATTTCACACCGCAATGGTGCACTCTCAGTACAATCTGCTCTGATGCCGCATAGTTAAGCCAGTAT
ACACTCCGCTATCGCTACGTGACTGGGTCATGGCTGCGCCCCGACACCCGCCAACACCCGCTGACGCGCC
CTGACGGGCTTGTCTGCTCCCGGCATCCGCTTACAGACAAGCTGTGACCGTCTCCGGGAGCTGCATGTGT
CAGAGGTTTTCACCGTCATCACCGAAACGCGCGAGGCAGCTGCGGTAAAGCTCATCAGCGTGGTCGTGAA
GCGATTCACAGATGTCTGCCTGTTCATCCGCGTCCAGCTCGTTGAGTTTCTCCAGAAGCGTTAATGTCTG
GCTTCTGATAAAGCGGGCCATGTTAAGGGCGGTTTTTTCCTGTTTGGTCACTGATGCCTCCGTGTAAGGG
GGATTTCTGTTCATGGGGGTAATGATACCGATGAAACGAGAGAGGATGCTCACGATACGGGTTACTGATG
ATGAACATGCCCGGTTACTGGAACGTTGTGAGGGTAAACAACTGGCGGTATGGATGCGGCGGGACCAGAG
AAAAATCACTCAGGGTCAATGCCAGCGCTTCGTTAATACAGATGTAGGTGTTCCACAGGGTAGCCAGCAG
CATCCTGCGATGCAGATCCGGAACATAATGGTGCAGGGCGCTGACTTCCGCGTTTCCAGACTTTACGAAA
CACGGAAACCGAAGACCATTCATGTTGTTGCTCAGGTCGCAGACGTTTTGCAGCAGCAGTCGCTTCACGT
TCGCTCGCGTATCGGTGATTCATTCTGCTAACCAGTAAGGCAACCCCGCCAGCCTAGCCGGGTCCTCAAC
GACAGGAGCACGATCATGCGCACCCGTGGGGCCGCCATGCCGGCGATAATGGCCTGCTTCTCGCCGAAAC
GTTTGGTGGCGGGACCAGTGACGAAGGCTTGAGCGAGGGCGTGCAAGATTCCGAATACCGCAAGCGACAG
GCCGATCATCGTCGCGCTCCAGCGAAAGCGGTCCTCGCCGAAAATGACCCAGAGCGCTGCCGGCACCTGT
CCTACGAGTTGCATGATAAAGAAGACAGTCATAAGTGCGGCGACGATAGTCATGCCCCGCGCCCACCGGA
AGGAGCTGACTGGGTTGAAGGCTCTCAAGGGCATCGGTCGAGATCCCGGTGCCTAATGAGTGAGCTAACT
TACATTAATTGCGTTGCGCTCACTGCCCGCTTTCCAGTCGGGAAACCTGTCGTGCCAGCTGCATTAATGA
ATCGGCCAACGCGCGGGGAGAGGCGGTTTGCGTATTGGGCGCCAGGGTGGTTTTTCTTTTCACCAGTGAG
ACGGGCAACAGCTGATTGCCCTTCACCGCCTGGCCCTGAGAGAGTTGCAGCAAGCGGTCCACGCTGGTTT
GCCCCAGCAGGCGAAAATCCTGTTTGATGGTGGTTAACGGCGGGATATAACATGAGCTGTCTTCGGTATC
GTCGTATCCCACTACCGAGATATCCGCACCAACGCGCAGCCCGGACTCGGTAATGGCGCGCATTGCGCCC
AGCGCCATCTGATCGTTGGCAACCAGCATCGCAGTGGGAACGATGCCCTCATTCAGCATTTGCATGGTTT
GTTGAAAACCGGACATGGCACTCCAGTCGCCTTCCCGTTCCGCTATCGGCTGAATTTGATTGCGAGTGAG
ATATTTATGCCAGCCAGCCAGACGCAGACGCGCCGAGACAGAACTTAATGGGCCCGCTAACAGCGCGATT
TGCTGGTGACCCAATGCGACCAGATGCTCCACGCCCAGTCGCGTACCGTCTTCATGGGAGAAAATAATAC
TGTTGATGGGTGTCTGGTCAGAGACATCAAGAAATAACGCCGGAACATTAGTGCAGGCAGCTTCCACAGC
AATGGCATCCTGGTCATCCAGCGGATAGTTAATGATCAGCCCACTGACGCGTTGCGCGAGAAGATTGTGC
ACCGCCGCTTTACAGGCTTCGACGCCGCTTCGTTCTACCATCGACACCACCACGCTGGCACCCAGTTGAT
CGGCGCGAGATTTAATCGCCGCGACAATTTGCGACGGCGCGTGCAGGGCCAGACTGGAGGTGGCAACGCC
AATCAGCAACGACTGTTTGCCCGCCAGTTGTTGTGCCACGCGGTTGGGAATGTAATTCAGCTCCGCCATC
GCCGCTTCCACTTTTTCCCGCGTTTTCGCAGAAACGTGGCTGGCCTGGTTCACCACGCGGGAAACGGTCT
GATAAGAGACACCGGCATACTCTGCGACATCGTATAACGTTACTGGTTTCACATTCACCACCCTGAATTG
ACTCTCTTCCGGGCGCTATCATGCCATACCGCGAAAGGTTTTGCGCCATTCGATGGTGTCCGGGATCTCG
ACGCTCTCCCTTATGCGACTCCTGCATTAGGAAGCAGCCCAGTAGTAGGTTGAGGCCGTTGAGCACCGCC
GCCGCAAGGAATGGTGCATGCAAGGAGATGGCGCCCAACAGTCCCCCGGCCACGGGGCCTGCCACCATAC
CCACGCCGAAACAAGCGCTCATGAGCCCGAAGTGGCGAGCCCGATCTTCCCCATCGGTGATGTCGGCGAT
ATAGGCGCCAGCAACCGCACCTGTGGCGCCGGTGATGCCGGCCACGATGCGTCCGGCGTAGAGGATCGAG
ATCTCGATCCCGCGAAATTAATACGACTCACTATAGGGGAATTGTGAGCGGATAACAATTCCCCTCTAGA
AATAATTTTGTTTAACTTTAAGAAGGAGATATACAATGAGCGGATCCCATCATCATCATCATCACGAGAA
CCTGTACTTCCAGGGCGGCTCCGGCTCTGGATCGGGTTCTGGCTCCATGGATCATATGCTCGAGGGAATT
CGAGCTCGTCGACAAGCTTGCGGCCGCACTAGTCATGTACACCAGCCAGAACTCGCCCCGGAAGACCCCG
AGGATGTCGAGCACCACCACCACCACCACTGAGATCCGGCTGCTAACAAAGCCCGAAAGGAAGCTGAGTT
GGCTGCTGCCACCGCTGAGCAATAACTAGCATAACCCCTTGGGGCCTCTAAACGGGTCTTGAGGGGTTTT
TTGCTGAAAGGAGGAACTATATCCGGAT
Features (pLannotate 1.2.2; 20 found; start..end, strand, type, name):
     12..440     +  rep_origin     f1 ori (sequence partly withheld): f1 bacteriophage origin of replication; arrow indicates direction of (+) strand synthesis
    493..550     +  promoter       AmpR promoter (fragment): bla
    559..1374    -  CDS            KanR: aminoglycoside phosphotransferase; aph(3')-Ia; confers resistance to kanamycin in bacteria or G418 (Geneticin®) in eukaryotes
   1496..2084    +  rep_origin     ori: high-copy-number ColE1/pMB1/pBR322/pUC origin of replication
   2270..2409    -  misc_feature   bom: basis of mobility region from pBR322
   2511..2702    -  CDS            rop: Rop protein, which maintains plasmids at low copy number; rop
   2719..3099    +  CDS            YPB1_ECOLX: Protein predicted: Swiss-Prot protein existence level 4. From Escherichia coli.
   3171..3462    -  CDS            TcR (fragment): tetracycline efflux protein; tet; confers resistance to tetracycline
   3477..3498    -  protein_bind   CAP binding site: CAP binding activates transcription in the presence of cAMP. E. coli catabolite activator protein
   3511..4593    -  CDS            lacI: lac repressor; lacI; The lac repressor binds to the lac operator to inhibit transcription in E. coli. This inhibition can be relieved by adding lactose or isopropyl-β-D-thiogalactopyranoside (IPTG).
   4594..4671    -  promoter       lacI promoter: lacI
   4679..4958    -  CDS            TcR (fragment): tetracycline efflux protein; tet; confers resistance to tetracycline
   4980..4998    +  promoter       T7 promoter: promoter for bacteriophage T7 RNA polymerase
   4999..5023    +  protein_bind   lac operator: The lac repressor binds to the lac operator to inhibit transcription in E. coli. This inhibition can be relieved by adding lactose or isopropyl-β-D-thiogalactopyranoside (IPTG). lac repressor encoded by lacI
   5038..5060    +  RBS            RBS: efficient ribosome binding site from bacteriophage T7 gene 10 (Olins and Rangwala, 1989)
   5079..5095    +  CDS            capTEV™ (fragment): composite tag for in vivo biotinylation, TEV protease cleavage, and 6xHis tagging
   5214..5246    +  CDS            HSV tag: HSV (herpes simplex virus) epitope tag
   5253..5270    +  CDS            9xHis (fragment): 9xHis affinity tag
   5280..5329    +  CDS            SET1 (fragment): solubility-enhancement tag derived from T7 phage gene 10B
   5337..5384    +  terminator     T7 terminator: transcription terminator for bacteriophage T7 RNA polymerase
