[The description below was written by a language model from this plasmid's Addgene catalogue record and pLannotate feature annotations shown in this document.]
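Description:
pET27b+R is an empty bacterial expression backbone derived from pET27b+, intended for producing recombinant proteins in Escherichia coli and purifying them through a histidine tag. No insert is present; a coding sequence is added by restriction-enzyme cloning. The plasmid is selected with kanamycin through an aminoglycoside phosphotransferase (KanR) gene. It replicates from a ColE1/pBR322-type origin that is accompanied by the bom mobility region and the rop gene, which matches the catalogue's low-copy designation. An f1 origin is also present, allowing single-stranded DNA production with helper phage. Short tetracycline-resistance fragments and a predicted E. coli open reading frame are annotated as well. They appear to be non-functional remnants of the pBR322 lineage.

The expression cassette follows the standard pET layout. A T7 promoter is immediately followed by a lac operator, then the strong ribosome binding site from T7 gene 10, with a T7 terminator at the far end. The plasmid carries lacI under its own promoter, so transcription stays repressed until IPTG is added, in a host that supplies T7 RNA polymerase. According to the catalogue, the vector provides an N-terminal 6xHis tag followed by a TEV protease site, so the tag can be removed after affinity purification. The feature table marks only a short fragment resembling a composite His/TEV tag just after the ribosome binding site, which is consistent with this. Downstream, an HSV epitope tag and a His-tag fragment from the parental vector remain annotated. Whether they are fused to a product depends on the cloning sites and stop codon used, which the record does not specify. The associated publication concerns CRISPR-Cas12a ribonucleoprotein delivery, suggesting the backbone was used to produce protein for such complexes.
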