Addgene plasmid #188245: pET27b+R
Purpose: (Empty Backbone) Empty backbone vector for protein expression in Escherichia coli and his-tag purification
Depositing lab: Yiping Qi. Depositing organization: University of Maryland, College Park. Publication: Delivery of CRISPR-Cas12a Ribonucleoprotein Complex for Genome Editing in an Embryogenic Citrus Cell Line. Fang H, Culver JN, Niedz RP, Qi Y. Methods Mol Biol. 2023;2653:153-171. doi: 10.1007/978-1-0716-3131-7_10. PubMed 36995625.
Backbone
  Vector backbone: pET27b+
  Backbone manufacturer: EMD Biosciences
  Backbone size (bp): 5413
  Vector type: Bacterial Expression
  Promoter: T7 promoter
  Tag / fusion protein: 6xHis tag (N terminal on insert); TEV site (N terminal on insert)
Growth in bacteria
  Bacterial resistance: Kanamycin, 50 μg/mL
  Growth temperature: 37°C
  Growth strain: DH5alpha
  Copy number: Low Copy
Gene/Insert
  Cloning method: Restriction Enzyme
Terms and licenses: Academic/Nonprofit Terms; Industry Terms: Not Available to Industry
How to cite: pET27b+R was a gift from Yiping Qi (Addgene plasmid # 188245 ; http://n2t.net/addgene:188245 ; RRID:Addgene_188245)
